Addgene plasmid #229054: pU6-Cas13bt1-non-targeting (pJK2)
Purpose: (Empty Backbone) Cloning backbone for Cas13bt1 crRNA (U6 promoter)
Depositing lab: S Chul Kwon. Depositing organization: University of Hong Kong. Publication: Cytosolic CRISPR RNAs for efficient application of RNA-targeting CRISPR-Cas systems. Cheng ECK, Lam JKC, Kwon SC. EMBO Rep. 2025 Feb 26. doi: 10.1038/s44319-025-00399-4. PubMed 40011676.
Backbone
  Vector backbone: pUC19
  Vector type: Mammalian Expression, CRISPR
Growth in bacteria
  Bacterial resistance: Ampicillin, 100 μg/mL
  Growth temperature: 37°C
  Growth strain: DH5alpha
  Copy number: High Copy
Gene/Insert
  Gene/Insert name: None
Terms and licenses: Academic/Nonprofit Terms; Industry Terms: Not Available to Industry
Depositor comments: Use BbsI to insert the spacer sequence. Please visit https://doi.org/10.1101/2024.09.18.613662 for bioRxiv preprint.
How to cite: pU6-Cas13bt1-non-targeting (pJK2) was a gift from S Chul Kwon (Addgene plasmid # 229054 ; http://n2t.net/addgene:229054 ; RRID:Addgene_229054)
