[The description below was written by a language model from this plasmid's Addgene catalogue record and pLannotate feature annotations shown in this document.]
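Description:
pU6-Cas13bt1-non-targeting (pJK2) is a small (about 3 kb) pUC19-derived plasmid that serves as a cloning backbone for expressing Cas13bt1 CRISPR RNAs in mammalian cells. It is propagated in E. coli as a high-copy plasmid through the ColE1/pUC origin of replication and is selected with ampicillin via the β-lactamase gene and its native promoter. It has no mammalian selection marker or reporter and no Cas13 coding sequence, so the effector protein has to be supplied from a separate construct.

The functional payload is a human U6 promoter, an RNA polymerase III promoter commonly used to drive short, uncapped guide RNAs. It is inserted in the former pUC19 multiple cloning region, interrupting lacZα. Only a fragment of lacZα remains on one side of the cassette, while the lac promoter, lac operator, CAP binding site and a lacI fragment remain on the other as backbone remnants. The short rop and bom fragments are likewise backbone-derived matches with no intended role. The roughly 120 nt between the U6 promoter and the lac operator is not annotated. By the construct's name and stated purpose, it should hold the crRNA cassette, presumably the Cas13bt1 direct repeat and a non-targeting spacer, but the feature table does not confirm these elements or their arrangement. According to the depositor, new spacers are inserted using BbsI, a type IIS enzyme that allows directional cloning of annealed oligonucleotides.

As deposited, the plasmid is listed as an empty backbone, and its name suggests it can also serve as a non-targeting control guide. It comes from work on improving RNA-targeting CRISPR-Cas systems through cytosolic CRISPR RNAs.
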