Features (pLannotate 1.2.2; 11 found; start..end, strand, type, name):
    183..771     -  rep_origin     ori: high-copy-number ColE1/pMB1/pBR322/pUC origin of replication
    942..1802    -  CDS            AmpR: β-lactamase; bla; confers resistance to ampicillin, carbenicillin, and related antibiotics
   1803..1907    -  promoter       AmpR promoter: bla
   2002..2037    +  CDS            rop (fragment): Rop protein, which maintains plasmids at low copy number; rop
   2139..2238    +  misc_feature   bom (fragment): basis of mobility region from pBR322
   2244..2401    -  CDS            lacZα (fragment): LacZα fragment of β-galactosidase; lacZ fragment
   2404..2644    +  promoter       U6 promoter: RNA polymerase III promoter for human U6 snRNA
   2768..2784    -  protein_bind   lac operator: The lac repressor binds to the lac operator to inhibit transcription in E. coli. This inhibition can be relieved by adding lactose or isopropyl-β-D-thiogalactopyranoside (IPTG). lac repressor encoded by lacI
   2792..2822    -  promoter       lac promoter: promoter for the E. coli lac operon
   2837..2858    -  protein_bind   CAP binding site: CAP binding activates transcription in the presence of cAMP. E. coli catabolite activator protein
   2871..2963    -  CDS            lacI (fragment): lac repressor; lacI; The lac repressor binds to the lac operator to inhibit transcription in E. coli. This inhibition can be relieved by adding lactose or isopropyl-β-D-thiogalactopyranoside (IPTG).
>Addgene plasmid #229054 | pU6-Cas13bt1-non-targeting (pJK2) | addgene full sequence | sequence record 455011 | Addgene NGS Result
TCTTCCGCTTCCTCGCTCACTGACTCGCTGCGCTCGGTCGTTCGGCTGCGGCGAGCGGTATCAGCTCACT
CAAAGGCGGTAATACGGTTATCCACAGAATCAGGGGATAACGCAGGAAAGAACATGTGAGCAAAAGGCCA
GCAAAAGGCCAGGAACCGTAAAAAGGCCGCGTTGCTGGCGTTTTTCCATAGGCTCCGCCCCCCTGACGAG
CATCACAAAAATCGACGCTCAAGTCAGAGGTGGCGAAACCCGACAGGACTATAAAGATACCAGGCGTTTC
CCCCTGGAAGCTCCCTCGTGCGCTCTCCTGTTCCGACCCTGCCGCTTACCGGATACCTGTCCGCCTTTCT
CCCTTCGGGAAGCGTGGCGCTTTCTCATAGCTCACGCTGTAGGTATCTCAGTTCGGTGTAGGTCGTTCGC
TCCAAGCTGGGCTGTGTGCACGAACCCCCCGTTCAGCCCGACCGCTGCGCCTTATCCGGTAACTATCGTC
TTGAGTCCAACCCGGTAAGACACGACTTATCGCCACTGGCAGCAGCCACTGGTAACAGGATTAGCAGAGC
GAGGTATGTAGGCGGTGCTACAGAGTTCTTGAAGTGGTGGCCTAACTACGGCTACACTAGAAGAACAGTA
TTTGGTATCTGCGCTCTGCTGAAGCCAGTTACCTTCGGAAAAAGAGTTGGTAGCTCTTGATCCGGCAAAC
AAACCACCGCTGGTAGCGGTGGTTTTTTTGTTTGCAAGCAGCAGATTACGCGCAGAAAAAAAGGATCTCA
AGAAGATCCTTTGATCTTTTCTACGGGGTCTGACGCTCAGTGGAACGAAAACTCACGTTAAGGGATTTTG
GTCATGAGATTATCAAAAAGGATCTTCACCTAGATCCTTTTAAATTAAAAATGAAGTTTTAAATCAATCT
AAAGTATATATGAGTAAACTTGGTCTGACAGTTACCAATGCTTAATCAGTGAGGCACCTATCTCAGCGAT
CTGTCTATTTCGTTCATCCATAGTTGCCTGACTCCCCGTCGTGTAGATAACTACGATACGGGAGGGCTTA
CCATCTGGCCCCAGTGCTGCAATGATACCGCGAGACCCACGCTCACCGGCTCCAGATTTATCAGCAATAA
ACCAGCCAGCCGGAAGGGCCGAGCGCAGAAGTGGTCCTGCAACTTTATCCGCCTCCATCCAGTCTATTAA
TTGTTGCCGGGAAGCTAGAGTAAGTAGTTCGCCAGTTAATAGTTTGCGCAACGTTGTTGCCATTGCTACA
GGCATCGTGGTGTCACGCTCGTCGTTTGGTATGGCTTCATTCAGCTCCGGTTCCCAACGATCAAGGCGAG
TTACATGATCCCCCATGTTGTGCAAAAAAGCGGTTAGCTCCTTCGGTCCTCCGATCGTTGTCAGAAGTAA
GTTGGCCGCAGTGTTATCACTCATGGTTATGGCAGCACTGCATAATTCTCTTACTGTCATGCCATCCGTA
AGATGCTTTTCTGTGACTGGTGAGTACTCAACCAAGTCATTCTGAGAATAGTGTATGCGGCGACCGAGTT
GCTCTTGCCCGGCGTCAATACGGGATAATACCGCGCCACATAGCAGAACTTTAAAAGTGCTCATCATTGG
AAAACGTTCTTCGGGGCGAAAACTCTCAAGGATCTTACCGCTGTTGAGATCCAGTTCGATGTAACCCACT
CGTGCACCCAACTGATCTTCAGCATCTTTTACTTTCACCAGCGTTTCTGGGTGAGCAAAAACAGGAAGGC
AAAATGCCGCAAAAAAGGGAATAAGGGCGACACGGAAATGTTGAATACTCATACTCTTCCTTTTTCAATA
TTATTGAAGCATTTATCAGGGTTATTGTCTCATGAGCGGATACATATTTGAATGTATTTAGAAAAATAAA
CAAATAGGGGTTCCGCGCACATTTCCCCGAAAAGTGCCACCTGACGTCTAAGAAACCATTATTATCATGA
CATTAACCTATAAAAATAGGCGTATCACGAGGCCCTTTCGTCTCGCGCGTTTCGGTGATGACGGTGAAAA
CCTCTGACACATGCAGCTCCCGGAGACGGTCACAGCTTGTCTGTAAGCGGATGCCGGGAGCAGACAAGCC
CGTCAGGGCGCGTCAGCGGGTGTTGGCGGGTGTCGGGGCTGGCTTAACTATGCGGCATCAGAGCAGATTG
TACTGAGAGTGCACCATATGCGGTGTGAAATACCGCACAGATGCGTAAGGAGAAAATACCGCATCAGGCG
CCATTCGCCATTCAGGCTGCGCAACTGTTGGGAAGGGCGATCGGTGCGGGCCTCTTCGCTATTACGCCAG
CTGGCGAAAGGGGGATGTGCTGCAAGGCGATTAAGTTGGGTAACGCCAGGGTTTTCCCAGTCACGACGTT
GTAAAACGACGGCCAGTGAATTCGAGGGCCTATTTCCCATGATTCCTTCATATTTGCATATACGATACAA
GGCTGTTAGAGAGATAATTGGAATTAATTTGACTGTAAACACAAAGATATTAGTACAAAATACGTGACGT
AGAAAGTAATAATTTCTTGGGTAGTTTGCAGTTTTAAAATTATGTTTTAAAATGGACTATCATATGCTTA
CCGTAACTTGAAAGTATTTCGATTTCTTGGCTTTATATATCTTGTGGAAAGGACGAAACACCGATGTCTT
CGATATTCAAGCGTCGGAAGACAAGCTGAAGAAGCCTCCGATTTGTGGGGTGATTACAGCTTTTTAAGCT
TGGCGTAATCATGGTCATAGCTGTTTCCTGTGTGAAATTGTTATCCGCTCACAATTCCACACAACATACG
AGCCGGAAGCATAAAGTGTAAAGCCTGGGGTGCCTAATGAGTGAGCTAACTCACATTAATTGCGTTGCGC
TCACTGCCCGCTTTCCAGTCGGGAAACCTGTCGTGCCAGCTGCATTAATGAATCGGCCAACGCGCGGGGA
GAGGCGGTTTGCGTATTGGGCGC
